Addgene plasmid #238234: pRK5_mCherry_P2AT2A_GFP-nb-KS-FtoA
Purpose: For overexpression of mCherry_P2AT2A_GFP-nb-KS-FtoA
Depositing lab: Denes Hnisz. Depositing organization: Max Planck Institute for Molecular Genetics. Publication: Probing condensate microenvironments with a micropeptide killswitch. Zhang Y, Stoppelkamp I, Fernandez-Pernas P, Allram M, Charman M, Magalhaes AP, Piedavent-Salomon M, Sommer G, Sung YC, Meyer K, Grams N, Halko E, Dongre S, Meierhofer D, Malszycki M, Ilik IA, Aktas T, Kraushar ML, Vastenhouw N, Weitzman MD, Grebien F, Niskanen H, Hnisz D. Nature. 2025 Jun 4. doi: 10.1038/s41586-025-09141-5. PubMed 40468084.
Backbone
  Vector backbone: pRK5
  Vector type: Mammalian Expression
Growth in bacteria
  Bacterial resistance: Ampicillin, 100 μg/mL
  Growth temperature: 37°C
  Growth strain: DH5alpha
  Copy number: High Copy
Gene/Insert
  Gene/Insert name: mCherry_P2AT2A_GFP-nb-KS-FtoA
  Species: H. sapiens (human)
  Cloning method: Gibson Cloning
Terms and licenses: Academic/Nonprofit Terms; Industry Terms: Not Available to Industry
How to cite: pRK5_mCherry_P2AT2A_GFP-nb-KS-FtoA was a gift from Denes Hnisz (Addgene plasmid # 238234 ; http://n2t.net/addgene:238234 ; RRID:Addgene_238234)
