[The description below was written by a language model from this plasmid's Addgene catalogue record and pLannotate feature annotations shown in this document.]
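Description:
pRK5_mCherry_P2AT2A_GFP-nb-KS-FtoA is a 6,041 bp mammalian expression plasmid built on the pRK5 backbone by Gibson cloning and intended for transient overexpression in transfected cells. In E. coli it is maintained at high copy through a ColE1/pUC-type origin and selected with ampicillin via the bla (AmpR) gene. The backbone also carries an M13 single-strand origin, an SV40 enhancer/early promoter region downstream of the expression cassette, and assorted remnants of earlier cloning vectors (lacZα, lacI, rop and bom fragments, and the lac promoter/operator) that play no evident role in the payload.

Expression is driven by the human CMV immediate-early enhancer and promoter, followed by a fragment of CMV intron A, an SP6 promoter and a short annotated fragment of an IgH signal sequence, all typical pRK5 leader elements, and is terminated by an SV40 polyadenylation signal. The open reading frame begins with mCherry. According to the construct name, this is joined through tandem P2A and T2A self-cleaving peptides to a GFP-binding nanobody (GFP-nb) carrying a "KS" module with an F-to-A change. The 2A sequences and the KS segment are not annotated individually. The nanobody appears in the feature table only as a match to a mouse immunoglobulin heavy-chain variable region, which reflects sequence similarity rather than origin, and the catalogue lists the insert species as human.

The 2A linkage should yield free mCherry as a marker of transfected cells and a separate nanobody fusion able to bind GFP-tagged proteins. The associated publication concerns a micropeptide "killswitch" for probing condensate microenvironments, so KS presumably denotes that peptide and the phenylalanine-to-alanine version may be a mutant control, though the record does not state this.
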