Features (pLannotate 1.2.2; 21 found; start..end, strand, type, name):
     14..393     +  enhancer       CMV enhancer: human cytomegalovirus immediate early enhancer
    394..597     +  promoter       CMV promoter: human cytomegalovirus (CMV) immediate early promoter
    733..776     +  intron         CMV intron (fragment): modified intron A from human cytomegalovirus
    828..846     +  promoter       SP6 promoter: promoter for bacteriophage SP6 RNA polymerase
    850..887     +  CDS            IgH signal sequence (fragment): signal sequence from the mouse immunoglobulin heavy chain variable region
    939..1646    +  CDS            mCherry: mCherry is a basic (constitutively fluorescent) red fluorescent protein published in 2004, derived from Discosoma sp.. It is reported to be a very rapidly-maturing monomer with low acid sensitivity.
   1860..2237    +  CDS            HVM18_MOUSE: Experimental evidence at protein level: Swiss-Prot protein existence level 1. From Mus musculus (Mouse).
   2354..2488    +  polyA_signal   SV40 poly(A) signal: SV40 polyadenylation signal
   2557..2914    +  promoter       SV40 promoter: SV40 enhancer and early promoter
   2933..3087    +  CDS            lacZα (fragment): LacZα fragment of β-galactosidase; lacZ fragment
   3093..3144    -  misc_feature   bom (fragment): basis of mobility region from pBR322
   3163..3543    +  rep_origin     M13 ori (sequence partly withheld): M13 bacteriophage origin of replication; arrow indicates direction of (+) strand synthesis
   3619..3668    -  misc_feature   bom (fragment): basis of mobility region from pBR322
   3770..3805    -  CDS            rop (fragment): Rop protein, which maintains plasmids at low copy number; rop
   3900..4004    +  promoter       AmpR promoter: bla
   4005..4865    +  CDS            AmpR: β-lactamase; bla; confers resistance to ampicillin, carbenicillin, and related antibiotics
   5036..5624    +  rep_origin     ori: high-copy-number ColE1/pMB1/pBR322/pUC origin of replication
   5807..5899    +  CDS            lacI (fragment): lac repressor; lacI; The lac repressor binds to the lac operator to inhibit transcription in E. coli. This inhibition can be relieved by adding lactose or isopropyl-β-D-thiogalactopyranoside (IPTG).
   5912..5933    +  protein_bind   CAP binding site: CAP binding activates transcription in the presence of cAMP. E. coli catabolite activator protein
   5948..5978    +  promoter       lac promoter: promoter for the E. coli lac operon
   5986..6002    +  protein_bind   lac operator: The lac repressor binds to the lac operator to inhibit transcription in E. coli. This inhibition can be relieved by adding lactose or isopropyl-β-D-thiogalactopyranoside (IPTG). lac repressor encoded by lacI
>Addgene plasmid #238234 | pRK5_mCherry_P2AT2A_GFP-nb-KS-FtoA | addgene full sequence | sequence record 474440 | Addgene NGS Result
TTCGAGCTCGCCCGACATTGATTATTGACTAGTTATTAATAGTAATCAATTACGGGGTCATTAGTTCATA
GCCCATATATGGAGTTCCGCGTTACATAACTTACGGTAAATGGCCCGCCTGGCTGACCGCCCAACGACCC
CCGCCCATTGACGTCAATAATGACGTATGTTCCCATAGTAACGCCAATAGGGACTTTCCATTGACGTCAA
TGGGTGGAGTATTTACGGTAAACTGCCCACTTGGCAGTACATCAAGTGTATCATATGCCAAGTACGCCCC
CTATTGACGTCAATGACGGTAAATGGCCCGCCTGGCATTATGCCCAGTACATGACCTTATGGGACTTTCC
TACTTGGCAGTACATCTACGTATTAGTCATCGCTATTACCATGGTGATGCGGTTTTGGCAGTACATCAAT
GGGCGTGGATAGCGGTTTGACTCACGGGGATTTCCAAGTCTCCACCCCATTGACGTCAATGGGAGTTTGT
TTTGGCACCAAAATCAACGGGACTTTCCAAAATGTCGTAACAACTCCGCCCCATTGACGCAAATGGGCGG
TAGGCGTGTACGGTGGGAGGTCTATATAAGCAGAGCTCGTTTAGTGAACCGTCAGATCGCCTGGAGACGC
CATCCACGCTGTTTTGACCTCCATAGAAGACACCGGGACCGATCCAGCCTCCGCGGCCGGGAACGGTGCA
TTGGAACGCGGATTCCCCGTGCCAAGAGTGACGTAAGTACCGCCTATAGAGTCTATAGGCCCACCCCCTT
GGCTTCGTTAGAACGCGGCTACAATTAATACATAACCTTATGTATCATACACATACGATTTAGGTGACAC
TATAGAATAACATCCACTTTGCCTTTCTCTCCACAGGTGTCCACTCCCAGGTCCAACTGCACCTCGGTTC
TATCGATTGAATTCGTACCGGTGCCACCATGGTTTCCAAAGGAGAGGAGGATAATATGGCTATAATTAAA
GAGTTTATGCGGTTCAAGGTGCATATGGAGGGATCTGTGAACGGTCACGAGTTCGAAATCGAGGGCGAAG
GCGAGGGGCGACCCTATGAAGGGACACAGACGGCCAAACTGAAGGTGACCAAGGGTGGCCCCCTGCCTTT
CGCCTGGGACATCCTGTCACCCCAGTTTATGTACGGCTCTAAGGCTTACGTTAAGCACCCTGCCGATATT
CCGGACTACTTGAAACTGAGCTTCCCTGAAGGGTTCAAGTGGGAACGGGTAATGAATTTTGAGGATGGCG
GTGTAGTCACAGTTACCCAGGACAGCTCTCTTCAGGACGGAGAATTTATCTATAAGGTTAAACTTCGGGG
CACTAACTTCCCATCAGACGGCCCCGTGATGCAGAAGAAAACTATGGGCTGGGAAGCCAGCTCAGAACGC
ATGTATCCCGAGGACGGAGCACTGAAGGGAGAAATCAAGCAGCGACTCAAGCTGAAGGATGGGGGACATT
ATGATGCTGAGGTCAAAACCACCTATAAGGCCAAGAAACCCGTTCAGCTTCCTGGGGCATACAACGTGAA
TATCAAACTGGATATTACATCCCATAACGAAGACTATACCATCGTGGAACAGTACGAGCGGGCCGAGGGC
AGACATAGCACAGGGGGCATGGATGAATTGTACAAGGGAAGCGGAGCTACTAACTTCAGCCTGCTGAAGC
AGGCTGGAGACGTGGAGGAGAACCCTGGACCTGGAAGCGGAGAGGGCAGAGGAAGTCTTCTAACATGCGG
TGACGTGGAGGAGAATCCCGGCCCATATCCGTACGACGTACCAGACTACGCACCTAAGAAGAAGAGGAAG
GTTGGGGGAGGCGGCAGTGGCGGAGGGGGATCTATGGCTCAGGTGCAGCTGGTGGAATCTGGCGGCAGAC
TGGTGCAGGCCGGCGATAGCCTGAGACTGTCTTGTGCCGCCAGCGGCAGAACCTTCAGCACATCTGCCAT
GGCCTGGTTCAGACAGGCCCCTGGCCGCGAGAGGGAATTTGTGGCCGCCATCACATGGACCGTGGGCAAC
ACCATCCTGGGCGACAGCGTGAAGGGCCGGTTCACCATCAGCCGGGACAGAGCCAAGAACACCGTGGACC
TCCAGATGGACAACCTGGAACCCGAGGACACCGCCGTGTACTACTGCTCCGCCAGATCCAGAGGCTACGT
GCTGTCCGTGCTGCGGAGCGTGGACAGCTACGATTATTGGGGCCAGGGCACCCAAGTGACCGTGTCTGGC
GGCGGAGGAAGCGGAGGCGGAGGATCTATGATGATGATGAATAAGTTGGTTCTAGCGCAGGCTGCTGCTT
CCTGTCTATAGGTCGACCTGCAGAAGCTTGGCCGCCATGGCCCAACTTGTTTATTGCAGCTTATAATGGT
TACAAATAAAGCAATAGCATCACAAATTTCACAAATAAAGCATTTTTTTCACTGCATTCTAGTTGTGGTT
TGTCCAAACTCATCAATGTATCTTATCATGTCTGGATCGGGAATTAATTCGGCGCAGCACCATGGCCTGA
AATAACCTCTGAAAGAGGAACTTGGTTAGGTACCTTCTGAGGCGGAAAGAACCAGCTGTGGAATGTGTGT
CAGTTAGGGTGTGGAAAGTCCCCAGGCTCCCCAGCAGGCAGAAGTATGCAAAGCATGCATCTCAATTAGT
CAGCAACCAGGTGTGGAAAGTCCCCAGGCTCCCCAGCAGGCAGAAGTATGCAAAGCATGCATCTCAATTA
GTCAGCAACCATAGTCCCGCCCCTAACTCCGCCCATCCCGCCCCTAACTCCGCCCAGTTCCGCCCATTCT
CCGCCCCATGGCTGACTAATTTTTTTTATTTATGCAGAGGCCGAGGCCGCCTCGGCCTCTGAGCTATTCC
AGAAGTAGTGAGGAGGCTTTTTTGGAGGCCTAGGCTTTTGCAAAAAGCTGTTAACAGCTTGGCACTGGCC
GTCGTTTTACAACGTCGTGACTGGGAAAACCCTGGCGTTACCCAACTTAATCGCCTTGCAGCACATCCCC
CTTTCGCCAGCTGGCGTAATAGCGAAGAGGCCCGCACCGATCGCCCTTCCCAACAGTTGCGCAGCCTGAA
TGGCGAATGGCGCCTGATGCGGTATTTTCTCCTTACGCATCTGTGCGGTATTTCACACCGCATA
[142 nt withheld, positions 3145-3286]
C
[141 nt withheld, positions 3288-3428]
CCTTTGACGTTGGAGTCCACGTTCTTT
[37 nt withheld, positions 3456-3492]
ACCCTATCTCGGGCTATTCTTTTGATTTATAAGGGATTTTGCCGATTTCGGCCTATTGGTTAAAAAATGA
GCTGATTTAACAAAAATTTAACGCGAATTTTAACAAAATATTAACGTTTACAATTTTATGGTGCACTCTC
AGTACAATCTGCTCTGATGCCGCATAGTTAAGCCAGCCCCGACACCCGCCAACACCCGCTGACGCGCCCT
GACGGGCTTGTCTGCTCCCGGCATCCGCTTACAGACAAGCTGTGACCGTCTCCGGGAGCTGCATGTGTCA
GAGGTTTTCACCGTCATCACCGAAACGCGCGAGACGAAAGGGCCTCGTGATACGCCTATTTTTATAGGTT
AATGTCATGATAATAATGGTTTCTTAGACGTCAGGTGGCACTTTTCGGGGAAATGTGCGCGGAACCCCTA
TTTGTTTATTTTTCTAAATACATTCAAATATGTATCCGCTCATGAGACAATAACCCTGATAAATGCTTCA
ATAATATTGAAAAAGGAAGAGTATGAGTATTCAACATTTCCGTGTCGCCCTTATTCCCTTTTTTGCGGCA
TTTTGCCTTCCTGTTTTTGCTCACCCAGAAACGCTGGTGAAAGTAAAAGATGCTGAAGATCAGTTGGGTG
CACGAGTGGGTTACATCGAACTGGATCTCAACAGCGGTAAGATCCTTGAGAGTTTTCGCCCCGAAGAACG
TTTTCCAATGATGAGCACTTTTAAAGTTCTGCTATGTGGCGCGGTATTATCCCGTATTGACGCCGGGCAA
GAGCAACTCGGTCGCCGCATACACTATTCTCAGAATGACTTGGTTGAGTACTCACCAGTCACAGAAAAGC
ATCTTACGGATGGCATGACAGTAAGAGAATTATGCAGTGCTGCCATAACCATGAGTGATAACACTGCGGC
CAACTTACTTCTGACAACGATCGGAGGACCGAAGGAGCTAACCGCTTTTTTGCACAACATGGGGGATCAT
GTAACTCGCCTTGATCGTTGGGAACCGGAGCTGAATGAAGCCATACCAAACGACGAGCGTGACACCACGA
TGCCTGTAGCAATGGCAACAACGTTGCGCAAACTATTAACTGGCGAACTACTTACTCTAGCTTCCCGGCA
ACAATTAATAGACTGGATGGAGGCGGATAAAGTTGCAGGACCACTTCTGCGCTCGGCCCTTCCGGCTGGC
TGGTTTATTGCTGATAAATCTGGAGCCGGTGAGCGTGGGTCTCGCGGTATCATTGCAGCACTGGGGCCAG
ATGGTAAGCCCTCCCGTATCGTAGTTATCTACACGACGGGGAGTCAGGCAACTATGGATGAACGAAATAG
ACAGATCGCTGAGATAGGTGCCTCACTGATTAAGCATTGGTAACTGTCAGACCAAGTTTACTCATATATA
CTTTAGATTGATTTAAAACTTCATTTTTAATTTAAAAGGATCTAGGTGAAGATCCTTTTTGATAATCTCA
TGACCAAAATCCCTTAACGTGAGTTTTCGTTCCACTGAGCGTCAGACCCCGTAGAAAAGATCAAAGGATC
TTCTTGAGATCCTTTTTTTCTGCGCGTAATCTGCTGCTTGCAAACAAAAAAACCACCGCTACCAGCGGTG
GTTTGTTTGCCGGATCAAGAGCTACCAACTCTTTTTCCGAAGGTAACTGGCTTCAGCAGAGCGCAGATAC
CAAATACTGTTCTTCTAGTGTAGCCGTAGTTAGGCCACCACTTCAAGAACTCTGTAGCACCGCCTACATA
CCTCGCTCTGCTAATCCTGTTACCAGTGGCTGCTGCCAGTGGCGATAAGTCGTGTCTTACCGGGTTGGAC
TCAAGACGATAGTTACCGGATAAGGCGCAGCGGTCGGGCTGAACGGGGGGTTCGTGCACACAGCCCAGCT
TGGAGCGAACGACCTACACCGAACTGAGATACCTACAGCGTGAGCTATGAGAAAGCGCCACGCTTCCCGA
AGGGAGAAAGGCGGACAGGTATCCGGTAAGCGGCAGGGTCGGAACAGGAGAGCGCACGAGGGAGCTTCCA
GGGGGAAACGCCTGGTATCTTTATAGTCCTGTCGGGTTTCGCCACCTCTGACTTGAGCGTCGATTTTTGT
GATGCTCGTCAGGGGGGCGGAGCCTATGGAAAAACGCCAGCAACGCGGCCTTTTTACGGTTCCTGGCCTT
TTGCTGGCCTTTTGCTCACATGTTCTTTCCTGCGTTATCCCCTGATTCTGTGGATAACCGTATTACCGCC
TTTGAGTGAGCTGATACCGCTCGCCGCAGCCGAACGACCGAGCGCAGCGAGTCAGTGAGCGAGGAAGCGG
AAGAGCGCCCAATACGCAAACCGCCTCTCCCCGCGCGTTGGCCGATTCATTAATGCAGCTGGCACGACAG
GTTTCCCGACTGGAAAGCGGGCAGTGAGCGCAACGCAATTAATGTGAGTTAGCTCACTCATTAGGCACCC
CAGGCTTTACACTTTATGCTTCCGGCTCGTATGTTGTGTGGAATTGTGAGCGGATAACAATTTCACACAG
GAAACAGCTATGACATGATTACGAATTAA
